Addgene plasmid #60072: RFN_EGFP_80
Purpose: Expresses a pair of control multiplex gRNAs targeting EGFP for use with dimeric hFokI-dCas9 nuclease
Depositing lab: Keith Joung. Depositing organization: Massachusetts General Hospital. Publication: Dimeric CRISPR RNA-guided FokI nucleases for highly specific genome editing. Tsai SQ, Wyvekens N, Khayter C, Foden JA, Thapar V, Reyon D, Goodwin MJ, Aryee MJ, Joung JK. Nat Biotechnol. 2014 Apr 25. doi: 10.1038/nbt.2908. PubMed 24770325.
Backbone
  Vector backbone: pSQT1313
  Backbone manufacturer: Joung lab (Addgene plasmid # 53370)
  Vector type: Mammalian Expression, CRISPR
Growth in bacteria
  Bacterial resistance: Ampicillin, 100 μg/mL
  Growth temperature: 37°C
  Growth strain: XL1 Blue
  Copy number: High Copy
Gene/Insert
  Gene/Insert name: pair of multiplex gRNAs targeting EGFP (alt name: EGFP gRNA pair #80)
  Promoter: U6
  Cloning method: Unknown
  Sequencing primers: 5′ OS280 (5’-CAGGGTTATTGTCTCATGAGCGG-3’)
Terms and licenses: Academic/Nonprofit Terms; Industry Terms: Not Available to Industry
Depositor comments: Left gRNA target site: CAGCGTGTCCGGCGAGGGCG Right gRNA target site: CGTCGCCGTCCAGCTCGACC
How to cite: RFN_EGFP_80 was a gift from Keith Joung (Addgene plasmid # 60072 ; http://n2t.net/addgene:60072 ; RRID:Addgene_60072)
