[The description below was written by a language model from this plasmid's Addgene catalogue record.]
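Description:
RFN_EGFP_80 is a mammalian expression CRISPR plasmid built on the pSQT1313 backbone, a vector designed for expressing multiplexed guide RNAs. It is maintained in E. coli as a high-copy plasmid under ampicillin selection. The record does not list the origin of replication or any mammalian selection marker, and no feature table is provided, so the detailed layout of the backbone cannot be described beyond the catalogue fields.

The payload is a pair of guide RNAs, designated EGFP gRNA pair #80, both directed against the EGFP coding sequence and expressed from a U6 promoter, an RNA polymerase III promoter commonly used to drive small RNAs in mammalian cells. The two guides are described as "left" and "right" half-site guides and are delivered together in a multiplex format from the one plasmid. The record does not spell out how the individual guides are released from the multiplex arrangement.

The construct is meant to be used with a dimeric RNA-guided FokI nuclease, in which the FokI cleavage domain is fused to catalytically inactive Cas9 (hFokI-dCas9). That nuclease is supplied separately and is not encoded here. Because FokI cuts only as a dimer, cleavage requires two fusion proteins to be recruited to adjacent sites by the two guides, which makes editing depend on paired recognition and improves specificity compared with a single guide. The plasmid is described as a control gRNA pair. It gives a defined EGFP target, which would suit assessing RFN activity in cells carrying an EGFP reporter, although the record does not name a specific assay.
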