>Addgene plasmid #60072 | RFN_EGFP_80 | addgene partial sequence | sequence record 98236 | LKO1_5 5'-GACTATCATATGCTTACCGT-3'
AAGGACGAAACACCGTTCACTGCCGTATAGGCAGCAGCGTGTCCGGCGAGGGCGGTTTTAGAGCTAGAAA
TAGCAAGTTAAAATAAGGCTAGTCCGTTATCAACTTGAAAAAGTGGCACCGAGTCGGTGCGTTCACTGCC
GTATAGGCAGCGTCGCCGTCCAGCTCGACCGTTTTAGAGCTAGAAATAGCAAGTTAAAATAAGGCTAGTC
CGTTATCAACTTGAAAAAGTGGCACCGAGTCGGTGCGTTCACTGCCGTATAGGCAGTTTTTTTAAGCTTG
GGCCGCTCGAGGTACCTCTCTACATATGACATGTGAGCAAAAGGCCAGCAAAAGGCCAGGAACCGTAAAA
AGGCCGCGTTGCTGGCGTTTTTCCATAGGCTCCGCCCCCCTGACGAGCATCACAAAAATCGACGCTCAAG
TCAGAGGTGGCGAAACCCGACAGGACTATAAAGATACCAGGCGTTTCCCCCTGGAAGCTCCCTCGTGCGC
TCTCCTGTTCCGACCCTGCCGCTTACCGGATACCTGTCCGCCTTTCTCCCTTCGGGAAGCGTGGCGCTTT
CTCATAGCTCACGCTGTAGGTATCTCAGTTCGGTGTAGGTCGTTCGCTCCAAGCTGGGCTGTGTGCACGA
ACCCCCCGTTCAGCCCGACCGCTGCGCCTTATCCGGTAACTATCGTCTTGAGTCCAACCCGGTAAGACAC
GACTTATCGCCACTGGCAGCAGCCACTGGTAACAGGATTAGCAGAGCGAGGTATGTAGGCGGTGCTACAG
AGTTCTTGAAGTGGTGGCCTAACTACGGCTACACTAGAAGAACAGTATTTGG
