>Addgene plasmid #60072 | RFN_EGFP_80 | addgene partial sequence | sequence record 98242 | ASK-FN2 5'-CGGCCTTTTTACGGTTCCTG-3'
TAGAGAGGTACCTCGAGCGGCCCAAGCTTAAAAAAACTGCCTATACGGCAGTGAACGCACCGACTCGGTG
CCACTTTTTCAAGTTGATAACGGACTAGCCTTATTTTAACTTGCTATTTCTAGCTCTAAAACGGTCGAGC
TGGACGGCGACGCTGCCTATACGGCAGTGAACGCACCGACTCGGTGCCACTTTTTCAAGTTGATAACGGA
CTAGCCTTATTTTAACTTGCTATTTCTAGCTCTAAAACCGCCCTCGCCGGACACGCTGCTGCCTATACGG
CAGTGAACGGTGTTTCGTCCTTTCCACAAGATATATAAAGCCAAGAAATCGAAATACTTTCAAGTTACGG
TAAGCATATGATAGTCCATTTTAAAACATAATTTTAAAACTGCAAACTACCCAAGAAATTATTACTTTCT
ACGTCACGTATTTTGTACTAATATCTTTGTGTTTACAGTCAAATTAATTCTAATTATCTCTCTAACAGCC
TTGTATCGTATATGCAAATATGAAGGAATCATGGGAAATAGGCCCTCTTCCTGCCCGACCTTGGTACCGG
ATCCAGTCGACTGAATTGGTTCCTTTAAAGCCTGCTTTTTTGTACAGCTAGCGACGTCAGGTGGCACTTT
TCGGGGAAATGTGCGCGGAACCCCTATTTGTTTATTTTTCTAAATACATTCAAATATGTATCCGCTCATG
AGACAATAACCCTGATAAATGCTTCAATAATATTGAAAAAGGAAGAGTATGAGTATTCAACATTTCCGTG
TCGCCCTTATTCCCTTTT
